Addgene plasmid #56196: mCrimson3-H2B-C-10
Purpose: Localization: Nucleus/Histones, Excitation: 588, Emission: 615
Depositing lab: Michael Davidson. Depositing organization: Florida State University, Tallahassee.
Backbone
  Vector backbone: mCrimson3-C1
  Backbone size w/o insert (bp): 4750
  Vector type: Mammalian Expression
  Selectable markers: Neomycin (select with G418)
Growth in bacteria
  Bacterial resistance: Kanamycin, 50 μg/mL
  Growth temperature: 37°C
  Growth strain: DH5alpha
  Copy number: High Copy
Gene/Insert
  Gene/Insert name: H2B (alt names: Human Histone H2B; NM_021058.3)
  Species: H. sapiens (human)
  Mutation: D26G and V119I in H2B
  Entrez Gene: H2BC11 (a.k.a. H2B/r, H2BFR, H2BJ, HIST1H2BJ)
  Promoter: CMV
  Tag / fusion protein: mCrimson3 (N terminal on backbone)
  Cloning method: Unknown
  Sequencing primers: 5′ CMV-F; 3′ SV40pA-R
Terms and licenses: Academic/Nonprofit Terms; Industry Terms
Depositor comments: . Excitation = 588; Emission = 615
How to cite: mCrimson3-H2B-C-10 was a gift from Michael Davidson (Addgene plasmid # 56196 ; http://n2t.net/addgene:56196 ; RRID:Addgene_56196)
