[The description below was written by a language model from this plasmid's Addgene catalogue record.]
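Description:
mCrimson3-H2B-C-10 is a mammalian expression plasmid built on the mCrimson3-C1 backbone (about 4.75 kb without the insert), a C1-style fluorescent protein fusion vector in which the gene of interest is placed downstream of the fluorescent protein coding sequence. It is maintained at high copy in E. coli under kanamycin selection, and carries a neomycin resistance marker so that transfected mammalian cells can be selected with G418 to obtain stable lines. The record does not include a feature table, so details such as the origin of replication and the exact cloning sites are not stated, and the cloning method is listed as unknown. The listed 3′ sequencing primer indicates that an SV40 polyadenylation signal follows the expression cassette.

The payload is human histone H2B (the H2BC11/HIST1H2BJ gene), expressed from the CMV promoter as a fusion with the red fluorescent protein mCrimson3 attached at its N terminus. The H2B sequence carries two amino acid substitutions relative to the reference, D26G and V119I. The "10" in the name may denote the length of the linker between the two proteins, but the record does not confirm this. Because H2B is a core nucleosome component, the fusion is incorporated into chromatin and marks the nucleus. The construct therefore serves as a nuclear/histone localization marker for fluorescence imaging, with reported excitation at 588 nm and emission at 615 nm. This makes it suited to visualizing nuclei and chromatin in the red channel, alone or alongside spectrally distinct fluorophores.
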