>Addgene plasmid #56196 | mCrimson3-H2B-C-10 | depositor partial sequence | sequence record 87094 | insert sequence
CCGCTAGCGCTACCGGAGGCGAGGATCCGATGGTGAGCAAGGGCGAGGAGCTGATCAAGGAGAACATGCA
CAGCAAGCTGTACCTGACAGGCAGCGTGAACGGCCACCAGTTCAAGTGCACCCACGAAGGGGAGGGCAAG
CCCTACGAGGGCACCCAGACCAACAGGATCAAGGTGGTGGAGGGAGGCCCCCTGCCGTTCGCATTCGACA
TCCTGGCCACCATGTTTATGTACGGGAGCAAGGCCTTCATCAAGTACCCCAAGGGCCTCCCCGATTATTT
TAAGCAGTCCTTCCCTGAGGGCTTCACATGGGAGAGAACCATGGTGTTCGAAGACGGGGGCACCCTGACC
GCCACCCAGGACACCAGCCTCCAGGACGGCTGCCTCATCTACAACGTGAAGCTGAGAGGGGAGAACTTCC
CAGCCAACGGCCCCGTGATGAAGCAGACAACACTGGGCTGGGAGCCCAGCACCGAGACCCTGTACCCCGC
TGACGGCGCCCTGGAAGGCAGATGCGACATGGCCCTGAAGCTCGTGGGCGGGGGCCACCTGCACTGCAAC
TTCAAGACCACATACAAATCCAAGAAACCCGCTACAAACCTCAAGATGCCCGGCGTCCACTACGTGGACC
GCAGACTGGAAAGAATCAAGGAGGCCGACAACGAGACCTACGTCGAGCAGCACGAGGTGGCTGTGGCCAG
ATACTGCGACCTCCCTAGCAAACTGGGGCACAAACTTAATGGCATGGACGAGCTGTACAAGTCCGGACTC
AGATCTGGAGGCTCCGGAGGCCCAGAGCCAGCGAAGTCTGCTCCCGCCCCGAAAAAGGGCTCCAAGAAGG
CGGTGACTAAGGCGCAGAAGAAAGGCGGCAAGAAGCGCAAGCGCAGCCGCAAGGAGAGCTATTCCATCTA
TGTGTACAAGGTTCTGAAGCAGGTCCACCCTGACACCGGCATTTCGTCCAAGGCCATGGGCATCATGAAT
TCGTTTGTGAACGACATTTTCGAGCGCATCGCAGGTGAGGCTTCCCGCCTGGCGCATTACAACAAGCGCT
CGACCATCACCTCCAGGGAGATCCAGACGGCCGTGCGCCTGCTGCTGCCTGGGGAGTTGGCCAAGCACGC
CGTGTCCGAGGGTACTAAGGCCATCACCAAGTACACCAGCGCTAAGTAAGGATCCACCGGATCTAGATAA
CTGATCATAATC
